Addgene plasmid #212629: CROPseq-Puro-24xMS2
Purpose: MS2 hairpin-containing expression vector and sgRNA entry plasmid for the directed export of barcode transcripts in Gag-MCP virus-like particles
Depositing lab: Paul Blainey. Depositing organization: Broad Institute. Publication: Live-cell transcriptomics with engineered virus-like particles. Najia MA, Le A, Borrajo J, Pruett L, Tsai F, Ogi R, Huang JY, Griffith LG, Daley GQ, Blainey PC. Cell. 2026 Sep 1:S0092-8674(26)00932-3. doi: 10.1016/j.cell.2026.08.005. PubMed 42679822.
Backbone
  Vector backbone: CROPseq-Guide-Puro (Addgene #86708)
  Backbone manufacturer: Christoph Bock Lab
  Total vector size (bp): 10770
  Modifications to backbone: MS2 hairpins were introduced into the 3' UTR of the puromycin mRNA transcript, and the sgRNA scaffold sequence was derived from Dang, et al. (2015). Genome Biology (PMID: 26671237)
  Vector type: Mammalian Expression, Lentiviral, CRISPR
  Selectable markers: Puromycin
Growth in bacteria
  Bacterial resistance: Ampicillin, 100 μg/mL
  Growth temperature: 30°C
  Growth strain: NEB Stable
  Copy number: High Copy
Gene/Insert
  Gene/Insert name: EF1a-PuroR-24xMS2-WPRE-hU6-sgRNA
  gRNA/shRNA sequence: replace stuffer sequence with custom sgRNA spacer sequence via BsmBI Golden Gate cloning
  Species: Synthetic
  Promoter: EF1a
  Cloning method: Gibson Cloning
  Sequencing primers: 5′ TTGGGCACTGACAATTCCGT
Terms and licenses: Academic/Nonprofit Terms; Industry Terms: Not Available to Industry
Depositor comments: Please visit https://doi.org/10.1101/2024.10.01.616098 for bioRxiv preprint.
How to cite: CROPseq-Puro-24xMS2 was a gift from Paul Blainey (Addgene plasmid # 212629 ; http://n2t.net/addgene:212629 ; RRID:Addgene_212629)
