[The description below was written by a language model from this plasmid's Addgene catalogue record and pLannotate feature annotations shown in this document.]
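Description:
CROPseq-Puro-24xMS2 is a third-generation-style lentiviral CRISPR vector derived from CROPseq-Guide-Puro. It serves both as an sgRNA entry plasmid and as a source of MS2-tagged barcode transcripts. It is maintained in E. coli through a high-copy ColE1/pUC origin with ampicillin resistance, and it also carries an f1 origin and an SV40 origin. The viral framework comprises an RSV promoter driving a truncated HIV-1 5' LTR, the Ψ packaging signal with a gag fragment, RRE, cPPT/CTS, a 3' LTR and an SV40 polyadenylation signal. The catalogue lists the size as 10,770 bp, whereas the sequenced record is 11,570 nt; the record does not explain this difference.

The payload is an EF-1α promoter, with its intron A, driving puromycin N-acetyltransferase for selection of transduced mammalian cells. The 3' UTR of this mRNA carries 24 MS2 stem loops followed by a WPRE. Downstream, in the 3' LTR region as in the CROP-seq design, sits a human U6 promoter, a stuffer and an optimised S. pyogenes sgRNA scaffold. The stuffer includes a stretch annotated as a bacterial deoC1 gene and is replaced with a custom spacer by BsmBI Golden Gate cloning.

Because the U6-sgRNA cassette lies upstream of the polyadenylation site, the Pol II puromycin transcript also reads through the guide sequence, so the guide acts as a polyadenylated barcode while U6 produces the functional sgRNA. The MS2 hairpins are bound by the MS2 coat protein. This lets Gag-MCP fusion proteins load the barcode transcripts into virus-like particles that are exported from living cells, which is the stated purpose of the construct.
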