Features (pLannotate 1.2.2; 54 found; start..end, strand, type, name):
      1..589     +  rep_origin     ori: high-copy-number ColE1/pMB1/pBR322/pUC origin of replication
    772..864     +  CDS            lacI (fragment): lac repressor; lacI; The lac repressor binds to the lac operator to inhibit transcription in E. coli. This inhibition can be relieved by adding lactose or isopropyl-β-D-thiogalactopyranoside (IPTG).
    877..898     +  protein_bind   CAP binding site: CAP binding activates transcription in the presence of cAMP. E. coli catabolite activator protein
    913..943     +  promoter       lac promoter: promoter for the E. coli lac operon
    947..969     +  protein_bind   lac operator (fragment): The lac repressor binds to the lac operator to inhibit transcription in E. coli. This inhibition can be relieved by adding lactose or isopropyl-β-D-thiogalactopyranoside (IPTG). lac repressor encoded by lacI
   1012..1030    +  promoter       T3 promoter: promoter for bacteriophage T3 RNA polymerase
   1058..1284    +  promoter       RSV promoter: Rous sarcoma virus enhancer/promoter
   1285..1465    +  LTR            5' LTR (truncated): truncated 5' long terminal repeat (LTR) from HIV-1
   1512..1637    +  misc_feature   HIV-1 Ψ: packaging signal of human immunodeficiency virus type 1
   1621..1984    +  CDS            HIV-1 gag (fragment): gag protein from human immunodeficiency virus 1; gag
   2130..2363    +  misc_feature   RRE: The Rev response element (RRE) of HIV-1 allows for Rev-dependent mRNA export from the nucleus to the cytoplasm.
   2773..2890    +  misc_feature   cPPT/CTS: central polypurine tract and central termination sequence of HIV-1
   2956..3022    +  CDS            small t antigen (fragment): SV40 (simian virus 40) small t antigen
   3048..3259    +  promoter       EF-1α core promoter: core promoter for human elongation factor EF-1α
   3260..4198    +  intron         EF-1α intron A: intron upstream of the start codon of human EF-1α
   4220..4819    +  CDS            PuroR (fragment): puromycin N-acetyltransferase; pac from Streptomyces; confers resistance to puromycin
   4876..4894    +  misc_RNA       MS2 stem loop: stem loop that binds the bacteriophage MS2 coat protein
   4915..4933    +  misc_RNA       MS2 stem loop: stem loop that binds the bacteriophage MS2 coat protein
   4985..5003    +  misc_RNA       MS2 stem loop: stem loop that binds the bacteriophage MS2 coat protein
   5024..5042    +  misc_RNA       MS2 stem loop: stem loop that binds the bacteriophage MS2 coat protein
   5094..5112    +  misc_RNA       MS2 stem loop: stem loop that binds the bacteriophage MS2 coat protein
   5133..5151    +  misc_RNA       MS2 stem loop: stem loop that binds the bacteriophage MS2 coat protein
   5203..5221    +  misc_RNA       MS2 stem loop: stem loop that binds the bacteriophage MS2 coat protein
   5242..5260    +  misc_RNA       MS2 stem loop: stem loop that binds the bacteriophage MS2 coat protein
   5312..5330    +  misc_RNA       MS2 stem loop: stem loop that binds the bacteriophage MS2 coat protein
   5351..5369    +  misc_RNA       MS2 stem loop: stem loop that binds the bacteriophage MS2 coat protein
   5421..5439    +  misc_RNA       MS2 stem loop: stem loop that binds the bacteriophage MS2 coat protein
   5460..5478    +  misc_RNA       MS2 stem loop: stem loop that binds the bacteriophage MS2 coat protein
   5530..5548    +  misc_RNA       MS2 stem loop: stem loop that binds the bacteriophage MS2 coat protein
   5569..5587    +  misc_RNA       MS2 stem loop: stem loop that binds the bacteriophage MS2 coat protein
   5639..5657    +  misc_RNA       MS2 stem loop: stem loop that binds the bacteriophage MS2 coat protein
   5678..5696    +  misc_RNA       MS2 stem loop: stem loop that binds the bacteriophage MS2 coat protein
   5748..5766    +  misc_RNA       MS2 stem loop: stem loop that binds the bacteriophage MS2 coat protein
   5787..5805    +  misc_RNA       MS2 stem loop: stem loop that binds the bacteriophage MS2 coat protein
   5857..5875    +  misc_RNA       MS2 stem loop: stem loop that binds the bacteriophage MS2 coat protein
   5896..5914    +  misc_RNA       MS2 stem loop: stem loop that binds the bacteriophage MS2 coat protein
   5966..5984    +  misc_RNA       MS2 stem loop: stem loop that binds the bacteriophage MS2 coat protein
   6005..6023    +  misc_RNA       MS2 stem loop: stem loop that binds the bacteriophage MS2 coat protein
   6075..6093    +  misc_RNA       MS2 stem loop: stem loop that binds the bacteriophage MS2 coat protein
   6114..6132    +  misc_RNA       MS2 stem loop: stem loop that binds the bacteriophage MS2 coat protein
   6181..6769    +  misc_feature   WPRE: woodchuck hepatitis virus posttranscriptional regulatory element
   6765..6875    +  CDS            nef (fragment): NEF_HV1LA - Experimental evidence at protein level: Swiss-Prot protein existence level 1. Extracellular Nef protein targets CD4(+) T-lymphocytes for apoptosis by interacting with CXCR4 surface receptors. From Human immunodeficiency virus type 1 group M subtype B (isolate Lai) (HIV-1).
   6895..6921    +  CDS            Rev (fragment): human immunodeficiency virus 1 (HIV-1) Rev protein; rev; enhances nuclear export of unspliced and incompletely spliced viral mRNAs
   6925..7165    +  promoter       U6 promoter: RNA polymerase III promoter for human U6 snRNA
   7351..8010    -  CDS            deoC1: DEOC1_STAAN - Also known as dra. Experimental evidence at protein level: Swiss-Prot protein existence level 1. Catalyzes a reversible aldol reaction between acetaldehyde and D-glyceraldehyde 3-phosphate to generate 2-deoxy-D-ribose 5- phosphate. From Staphylococcus aureus (strain N315).
   9073..9140    +  misc_RNA       tracrRNA (fragment): trans-activating CRISPR RNA for the Streptococcus pyogenes CRISPR/Cas9 system
   9193..9373    +  LTR            5' LTR (truncated): truncated 5' long terminal repeat (LTR) from HIV-1
   9451..9572    +  polyA_signal   SV40 poly(A) signal: SV40 polyadenylation signal
   9612..9747    +  rep_origin     SV40 ori: SV40 origin of replication
   9768..9786    -  promoter       T7 promoter: promoter for bacteriophage T7 RNA polymerase
   9794..9949    +  CDS            lacZα (fragment): LacZα fragment of β-galactosidase; lacZ fragment
   9954..10382   +  rep_origin     f1 ori (sequence partly withheld): f1 bacteriophage origin of replication; arrow indicates direction of (+) strand synthesis
  10435..10539   +  promoter       AmpR promoter: bla
  10540..11400   +  CDS            AmpR: β-lactamase; bla; confers resistance to ampicillin, carbenicillin, and related antibiotics
>Addgene plasmid #212629 | CROPseq-Puro-24xMS2 | addgene full sequence | sequence record 420222 | Addgene NGS Result
TTGAGATCCTTTTTTTCTGCGCGTAATCTGCTGCTTGCAAACAAAAAAACCACCGCTACCAGCGGTGGTT
TGTTTGCCGGATCAAGAGCTACCAACTCTTTTTCCGAAGGTAACTGGCTTCAGCAGAGCGCAGATACCAA
ATACTGTTCTTCTAGTGTAGCCGTAGTTAGGCCACCACTTCAAGAACTCTGTAGCACCGCCTACATACCT
CGCTCTGCTAATCCTGTTACCAGTGGCTGCTGCCAGTGGCGATAAGTCGTGTCTTACCGGGTTGGACTCA
AGACGATAGTTACCGGATAAGGCGCAGCGGTCGGGCTGAACGGGGGGTTCGTGCACACAGCCCAGCTTGG
AGCGAACGACCTACACCGAACTGAGATACCTACAGCGTGAGCTATGAGAAAGCGCCACGCTTCCCGAAGG
GAGAAAGGCGGACAGGTATCCGGTAAGCGGCAGGGTCGGAACAGGAGAGCGCACGAGGGAGCTTCCAGGG
GGAAACGCCTGGTATCTTTATAGTCCTGTCGGGTTTCGCCACCTCTGACTTGAGCGTCGATTTTTGTGAT
GCTCGTCAGGGGGGCGGAGCCTATGGAAAAACGCCAGCAACGCGGCCTTTTTACGGTTCCTGGCCTTTTG
CTGGCCTTTTGCTCACATGTTCTTTCCTGCGTTATCCCCTGATTCTGTGGATAACCGTATTACCGCCTTT
GAGTGAGCTGATACCGCTCGCCGCAGCCGAACGACCGAGCGCAGCGAGTCAGTGAGCGAGGAAGCGGAAG
AGCGCCCAATACGCAAACCGCCTCTCCCCGCGCGTTGGCCGATTCATTAATGCAGCTGACACGACAGGTT
TCCCGACTGGAAAGCGGGCAGTGAGCGCAACGCAATTAATGTGAGTTAGCTCACTCATTAGGCACCCCAG
GCTTTACACTTTATGCTTCCGGCTCGTATGTTGTGTGGAATTGTGAGCGGATAACAATTTCACACAGGAA
ACAGCTATGACCATGATTACGCCAAGCGCGCAATTAACCCTCACTAAAGGGAACAAAAGCTGGAGCTGCA
AGCTTAATGTAGTCTTATGCAATACTCTTGTAGTCTTGCAACATGGTAACGATGAGTTAGCAACATGCCT
TACAAGGAGAGAAAAAGCACCGTGCATGCCGATTGGTGGAAGTAAGGTGGTACGATCGTGCCTTATTAGG
AAGGCAACAGACGGGTCTGACATGGATTGGACGAACCACTGAATTGCCGCATTGCAGAGATATTGTATTT
AAGTGCCTAGCTCGATACATAAACGGGTCTCTCTGGTTAGACCAGATCTGAGCCTGGGAGCTCTCTGGCT
AACTAGGGAACCCACTGCTTAAGCCTCAATAAAGCTTGCCTTGAGTGCTTCAAGTAGTGTGTGCCCGTCT
GTTGTGTGACTCTGGTAACTAGAGATCCCTCAGACCCTTTTAGTCAGTGTGGAAAATCTCTAGCAGTGGC
GCCCGAACAGGGACTTGAAAGCGAAAGGGAAACCAGAGGAGCTCTCTCGACGCAGGACTCGGCTTGCTGA
AGCGCGCACGGCAAGAGGCGAGGGGCGGCGACTGGTGAGTACGCCAAAAATTTTGACTAGCGGAGGCTAG
AAGGAGAGAGATGGGTGCGAGAGCGTCAGTATTAAGCGGGGGAGAATTAGATCGCGATGGGAAAAAATTC
GGTTAAGGCCAGGGGGAAAGAAAAAATATAAATTAAAACATATAGTATGGGCAAGCAGGGAGCTAGAACG
ATTCGCAGTTAATCCTGGCCTGTTAGAAACATCAGAAGGCTGTAGACAAATACTGGGACAGCTACAACCA
TCCCTTCAGACAGGATCAGAAGAACTTAGATCATTATATAATACAGTAGCAACCCTCTATTGTGTGCATC
AAAGGATAGAGATAAAAGACACCAAGGAAGCTTTAGACAAGATAGAGGAAGAGCAAAACAAAAGTAAGAC
CACCGCACAGCAAGCGGCCGCTGATCTTCAGACCTGGAGGAGGAGATATGAGGGACAATTGGAGAAGTGA
ATTATATAAATATAAAGTAGTAAAAATTGAACCATTAGGAGTAGCACCCACCAAGGCAAAGAGAAGAGTG
GTGCAGAGAGAAAAAAGAGCAGTGGGAATAGGAGCTTTGTTCCTTGGGTTCTTGGGAGCAGCAGGAAGCA
CTATGGGCGCAGCGTCAATGACGCTGACGGTACAGGCCAGACAATTATTGTCTGGTATAGTGCAGCAGCA
GAACAATTTGCTGAGGGCTATTGAGGCGCAACAGCATCTGTTGCAACTCACAGTCTGGGGCATCAAGCAG
CTCCAGGCAAGAATCCTGGCTGTGGAAAGATACCTAAAGGATCAACAGCTCCTGGGGATTTGGGGTTGCT
CTGGAAAACTCATTTGCACCACTGCTGTGCCTTGGAATGCTAGTTGGAGTAATAAATCTCTGGAACAGAT
TTGGAATCACACGACCTGGATGGAGTGGGACAGAGAAATTAACAATTACACAAGCTTAATACACTCCTTA
ATTGAAGAATCGCAAAACCAGCAAGAAAAGAATGAACAAGAATTATTGGAATTAGATAAATGGGCAAGTT
TGTGGAATTGGTTTAACATAACAAATTGGCTGTGGTATATAAAATTATTCATAATGATAGTAGGAGGCTT
GGTAGGTTTAAGAATAGTTTTTGCTGTACTTTCTATAGTGAATAGAGTTAGGCAGGGATATTCACCATTA
TCGTTTCAGAATCTTGAGACAAATGGCAGTATTCATCCACAATTTTAAAAGAAAAGGGGGGATTGGGGGG
TACAGTGCAGGGGAAAGAATAGTAGACATAATAGCAACAGACATACAAACTAAAGAATTACAAAAACAAA
TTACAAAAATTCAAAATTTTCGGGTTTATTACAGGGACAGCAGAGATCCACTTTGGCGCCGGCTCGAGGG
GGCCCGGGTGCAAAGATGGATAAAGTTTTAAACAGAGAGGAATCTTTGCAGCTAATGGACCTTCTAGGTC
TTGAAAGGAGTGGGAATTGGCTCCGGTGCCCGTCAGTGGGCAGAGCGCACATCGCCCACAGTCCCCGAGA
AGTTGGGGGGAGGGGTCGGCAATTGATCCGGTGCCTAGAGAAGGTGGCGCGGGGTAAACTGGGAAAGTGA
TGTCGTGTACTGGCTCCGCCTTTTTCCCGAGGGTGGGGGAGAACCGTATATAAGTGCAGTAGTCGCCGTG
AACGTTCTTTTTCGCAACGGGTTTGCCGCCAGAACACAGGTAAGTGCCGTGTGTGGTTCCCGCGGGCCTG
GCCTCTTTACGGGTTATGGCCCTTGCGTGCCTTGAATTACTTCCACCTGGCTGCAGTACGTGATTCTTGA
TCCCGAGCTTCGGGTTGGAAGTGGGTGGGAGAGTTCGAGGCCTTGCGCTTAAGGAGCCCCTTCGCCTCGT
GCTTGAGTTGAGGCCTGGCCTGGGCGCTGGGGCCGCCGCGTGCGAATCTGGTGGCACCTTCGCGCCTGTC
TCGCTGCTTTCGATAAGTCTCTAGCCATTTAAAATTTTTGATGACCTGCTGCGACGCTTTTTTTCTGGCA
AGATAGTCTTGTAAATGCGGGCCAAGATCTGCACACTGGTATTTCGGTTTTTGGGGCCGCGGGCGGCGAC
GGGGCCCGTGCGTCCCAGCGCACATGTTCGGCGAGGCGGGGCCTGCGAGCGCGGCCACCGAGAATCGGAC
GGGGGTAGTCTCAAGCTGGCCGGCCTGCTCTGGTGCCTGGCCTCGCGCCGCCGTGTATCGCCCCGCCCTG
GGCGGCAAGGCTGGCCCGGTCGGCACCAGTTGCGTGAGCGGAAAGATGGCCGCTTCCCGGCCCTGCTGCA
GGGAGCTCAAAATGGAGGACGCGGCGCTCGGGAGAGCGGGCGGGTGAGTCACCCACACAAAGGAAAAGGG
CCTTTCCGTCCTCAGCCGTCGCTTCATGTGACTCCACGGAGTACCGGGCGCCGTCCAGGCACCTCGATTA
GTTCTCGAGCTTTTGGAGTACGTCGTCTTTAGGTTGGGGGGAGGGGTTTTATGCGATGGAGTTTCCCCAC
ACTGAGTGGGTGGAGACTGAAGTTAGGCCAGCTTGGCACTTGATGTAATTCTCCTTGGAATTTGCCCTTT
TTGAGTTTGGATCTTGGTTCATTCTCAAGCCTCAGACAGTGGTTCAAAGTTTTTTTCTTCCATTTCAGGT
GTCGTGACGTACGGCCACCATGACCGAGTACAAGCCCACGGTGCGCCTCGCCACCCGCGACGACGTCCCC
AGGGCCGTACGCACCCTCGCCGCCGCGTTCGCCGACTACCCCGCCACGCGCCACACCGTCGATCCGGACC
GCCACATCGAGCGGGTCACCGAGCTGCAAGAACTCTTCCTCACGCGCGTCGGGCTCGACATCGGCAAGGT
GTGGGTCGCGGACGACGGCGCCGCCGTGGCGGTCTGGACCACGCCGGAGAGCGTCGAAGCGGGGGCGGTG
TTCGCCGAGATCGGCCCGCGCATGGCCGAGTTGAGCGGTTCCCGGCTGGCCGCGCAGCAACAGATGGAAG
GCCTCCTGGCGCCGCACCGGCCCAAGGAGCCCGCGTGGTTCCTGGCCACCGTCGGAGTCTCGCCCGACCA
CCAGGGCAAGGGTCTGGGCAGCGCCGTCGTGCTCCCCGGAGTGGAGGCGGCCGAGCGCGCCGGGGTGCCC
GCCTTCCTGGAGACCTCCGCGCCCCGCAACCTCCCCTTCTACGAGCGGCTCGGCTTCACCGTCACCGCCG
ACGTCGAGGTGCCCGAAGGACCGCGCACCTGGTGCATGACCCGCAAGCCCGGTGCCTGATGGACGAGCTG
TACAAGTAAAGCGGCCGGATCCTAAGGTACCTAATTGCCTAGAAAACATGAGGATCACCCATGTCTGCAG
GTCGACTCTAGAAAACATGAGGATCACCCATGTCTGCAGTATTCCCGGGTTCATTAGATCCTAAGGTACC
TAATTGCCTAGAAAACATGAGGATCACCCATGTCTGCAGGTCGACTCTAGAAAACATGAGGATCACCCAT
GTCTGCAGTATTCCCGGGTTCATTAGATCCTAAGGTACCTAATTGCCTAGAAAACATGAGGATCACCCAT
GTCTGCAGGTCGACTCCAGAAAACATGAGGATCACCCATGTCTGCAGTATTCCCGGGTTCATTAGATCCT
AAGGTACCTAATTGCCTAGAAAACATGAGGATCACCCATGTCTGCAGGTCGACTCTAGAAAACATGAGGA
TCACCCATGTCTGCAGTATTCCCGGGTTCATTAGATCCTAAGGTACCTAATTGCCTAGAAAACATGAGGA
TCACCCATGTCTGCAGGTCGACTCTAGAAAACATGAGGATCACCCATGTCTGCAGTATTCCCGGGTTCAT
TAGATCCTAAGGTACCTAATTGCCTAGAAAACATGAGGATCACCCATGTCTGCAGGTCGACTCCAGAAAA
CATGAGGATCACCCATGTCTGCAGTATTCCCGGGTTCATTAGATCCTAAGGTACCTAATTGCCTAGAAAA
CATGAGGATCACCCATGTCTGCAGGTCGACTCTAGAAAACATGAGGATCACCCATGTCTGCAGTATTCCC
GGGTTCATTAGATCCTAAGGTACCTAATTGCCTAGAAAACATGAGGATCACCCATGTCTGCAGGTCGACT
CTAGAAAACATGAGGATCACCCATGTCTGCAGTATTCCCGGGTTCATTAGATCCTAAGGTACCTAATTGC
CTAGAAAACATGAGGATCACCCATGTCTGCAGGTCGACTCTAGAAAACATGAGGATCACCCATGTCTGCA
GTATTCCCGGGTTCATTAGATCCTAAGGTACCTAATTGCCTAGAAAACATGAGGATCACCCATGTCTGCA
GGTCGACTCTAGAAAACATGAGGATCACCCATGTCTGCAGTATTCCCGGGTTCATTAGATCCTAAGGTAC
CTAATTGCCTAGAAAACATGAGGATCACCCATGTCTGCAGGTCGACTCTAGAAAACATGAGGATCACCCA
TGTCTGCAGTATTCCCGGGTTCATTAGATCCTAAGGTACCTAATTGCCTAGAAAACATGAGGATCACCCA
TGTCTGCAGGTCGACTCCAGAAAACATGAGGATCACCCATGTCTGCAGTATTCCCGGGTTCATTAGATCT
GCGCGCGATCGATAGATCCTAATCAACCTCTGGATTACAAAATTTGTGAAAGATTGACTGGTATTCTTAA
CTATGTTGCTCCTTTTACGCTATGTGGATACGCTGCTTTAATGCCTTTGTATCATGCTATTGCTTCCCGT
ATGGCTTTCATTTTCTCCTCCTTGTATAAATCCTGGTTGCTGTCTCTTTATGAGGAGTTGTGGCCCGTTG
TCAGGCAACGTGGCGTGGTGTGCACTGTGTTTGCTGACGCAACCCCCACTGGTTGGGGCATTGCCACCAC
CTGTCAGCTCCTTTCCGGGACTTTCGCTTTCCCCCTCCCTATTGCCACGGCGGAACTCATCGCCGCCTGC
CTTGCCCGCTGCTGGACAGGGGCTCGGCTGTTGGGCACTGACAATTCCGTGGTGTTGTCGGGGAAATCAT
CGTCCTTTCCTTGGCTGCTCGCCTGTGTTGCCACCTGGATTCTGCGCGGGACGTCCTTCTGCTACGTCCC
TTCGGCCCTCAATCCAGCGGACCTTCCTTCCCGCGGCCTGCTGCCGGCTCTGCGGCCTCTTCCGCGTCTT
CGCCTTCGCCCTCAGACGAGTCGGATCTCCCTTTGGGCCGCCTCCCCGCGTCGACTTTAAGACCAATGAC
TTACAAGGCAGCTGTAGATCTTAGCCACTTTTTAAAAGAAAAGGGGGGACTGGAAGGGCTAATTCACTCC
CAACGAAGACAAGATTTCACCATTATCGTTTCAGACCCACCTCCCAACCCCGAGGGGACCCAGAGAGGGC
CTATTTCCCATGATTCCTTCATATTTGCATATACGATACAAGGCTGTTAGAGAGATAATTAGAATTAATT
TGACTGTAAACACAAAGATATTAGTACAAAATACGTGACGTAGAAAGTAATAATTTCTTGGGTAGTTTGC
AGTTTTAAAATTATGTTTTAAAATGGACTATCATATGCTTACCGTAACTTGAAAGTATTTCGATTTCTTG
GCTTTATATATCTTGTGGAAAGGACGAAACACCGGAGACGGTTGTAAATGAGCACACAAAATACACATGC
TAAAATATTATATTCTATGACCTTTATAAAATCAACCAAAATCTTCTTTTTAATAACTTTAGTATCAATA
ATTAGAATTTTTATGTTCCTTTTTGCAAACTTTTAATAAAAATGAGCAAAATAAAAAAACGCTAGTTTTA
GTAACTCGCGTTGTTTTCTTCACCTTTAATAATAGCTACTCCACCACTTGTTCCTAAGCGGTCAGCTCCT
GCTTCAATCATTTTTTGAGCATCTTCAAATGTTCTAACTCCACCAGCTGCTTTAACTAAAGCATTGTCTT
TAACAACTGACTTCATTAGTTTAACATCTTCAAATGTTGCACCTGATTTTGAAAATCCTGTTGATGTTTT
AACAAATTCTAATCCAGCTTCAACAGCTATTTCACAAGCTTTCATGATTTCTTCTTTTGTTAATAAACAA
TTTTCCATAATACATTTAACAACATGTGATCCAGCTGCTTTTTTTACAGCTTTCATGTCTTCTAAAACTA
ATTCATAATTTTTGTCTTTTAATGCACCAATATTTAATACCATATCAATTTCTGTTGCACCATCTTTAAT
TGCTTCAGAAACTTCGAATGCTTTTGTAGCTGTTGTGCATGCACCTAGAGGAAAACCTACAACATTTGTT
ATTCCTACATTTGTGCCTTTTAATAATTCTTTACAATAGCTTGTTCAATATGAATTAACACAAACTGTTG
CAAAATCAAATTCAATTGCTTCATCACATAATTGTTTAATTTCAGCTTTCGTAGCATCTTGTTTTAATAA
TGTGTGATCTATATATTTGTTTAGTTTCATTTTTTCTCCTATATATTCATTTTTAATTTTAATTCTTTAA
TAATTTCGTCTACTTTAACTTTAGCGTTTTGAACAGATTCACCAACACCTATAAAATAAATTTTTAGTTT
AGGTTCAGTTCCACTTGGGCGAACAGCAAATCATGACTTATCTTCTAAATAAAATTTTAGTAAGTCTTGT
CCTGGCATATTATACATTCCATCGATGTAGTCTTCAACATTAACAACTTTAAGTCCAGCAATTTGAGTTA
AGGGTGTTGCTCTCAATGATTTCATTAATGGTTCAATTTTTAATTTCTTTTCTTCTGGTTTAAAATTCAA
GTTTAAAGTGAAAGTGTAATATGCACCCATTTCTTTAAATAAATCTTCTAAATAGTCTACTAATGTTTTA
TTTTGTTTTTTATAAAATCAAGCAGCCTCTGCTATTAATATAGAAGCTTGTATTCCATCTTTATCTCTAG
CTGAGTCATCAATTACATATCCATAACTTTCTTCATAAGCAAAAACAAAATTTAATCCGTTATCTTCTTC
TTTAGCAATTTCTCTACCCATTCATTTAAATCCAGTTAAAGTTTTTACAATATTAACTCCATATTTTTCA
TGAGCGATTCTATCACCCAAATCACTTGTTACAAAACTTGAATATAGAGCCGGATTTTTTGGAATGCTAT
TTAAGCGTTTTAGATTTGATAATTTTCAATCAATTAAAATTGGTCCTGTTTGATTTCCATCTAATCTTAC
AAAATGACCATCATGTTTTATTGCCATTCCAAATCTGTCAGCATCTGGGTCATTCATAATAATAATATCT
GCATCATGTTTAATACCATATTCAAGCGGTATTTTTCATGCAGGATCAAATTCTGGATTTGGATTTACAA
CATTTTTAAATGTTTCATCTTCAAATGCATGCTCTTCAACCTCAATAACGTTATATCCTGATTCACGTAA
TATTTTTGGGGTAAATTTAGTTCCTGTTCCATTAACTGCGCTAAAAATAATTTTTAAATCTTTTTTAGCT
TCTTGCTCTTTTTTGTACGTCTCTGTTTCAGAGCTATGCTGGAAACAGCATAGCAAGTTGAAATAAGGCT
AGTCCGTTATCAACTTGAAAAAGTGGCACCGAGTCGGTGCTTTTTTAAGCTTGGCGTAACTAGATCTTGA
GACACTGCTTTTTGCTTGTACTGGGTCTCTCTGGTTAGACCAGATCTGAGCCTGGGAGCTCTCTGGCTAA
CTAGGGAACCCACTGCTTAAGCCTCAATAAAGCTTGCCTTGAGTGCTTCAAGTAGTGTGTGCCCGTCTGT
TGTGTGACTCTGGTAACTAGAGATCCCTCAGACCCTTTTAGTCAGTGTGGAAAATCTCTAGCAGTACGTA
TAGTAGTTCATGTCATCTTATTATTCAGTATTTATAACTTGCAAAGAAATGAATATCAGAGAGTGAGAGG
AACTTGTTTATTGCAGCTTATAATGGTTACAAATAAAGCAATAGCATCACAAATTTCACAAATAAAGCAT
TTTTTTCACTGCATTCTAGTTGTGGTTTGTCCAAACTCATCAATGTATCTTATCATGTCTGGCTCTAGCT
ATCCCGCCCCTAACTCCGCCCATCCCGCCCCTAACTCCGCCCAGTTCCGCCCATTCTCCGCCCCATGGCT
GACTAATTTTTTTTATTTATGCAGAGGCCGAGGCCGCCTCGGCCTCTGAGCTATTCCAGAAGTAGTGAGG
AGGCTTTTTTGGAGGCCTAGGGACGTACCCAATTCGCCCTATAGTGAGTCGTATTACGCGCGCTCACTGG
CCGTCGTTTTACAACGTCGTGACTGGGAAAACCCTGGCGTTACCCAACTTAATCGCCTTGCAGCACATCC
CCCTTTCGCCAGCTGGCGTAATAGCGAAGAGGCCCGCACCGATCGCCCTTCCCAACAGTTGCGCAGCCTG
AATGGCGAATGGG
[124 nt withheld, positions 9954-10077]
C
[91 nt withheld, positions 10079-10169]
A
[49 nt withheld, positions 10171-10219]
CCTTTGACGTTGGAGTCCACGTTCTTT
[37 nt withheld, positions 10247-10283]
ACCCTATCTCGGTCTATTCTTTTGATTTATAAGGGATTTTGCCGATTTCGGCCTATTGGTTAAAAAATGA
GCTGATTTAACAAAAATTTAACGCGAATTTTAACAAAATATTAACGCTTACAATTTAGGTGGCACTTTTC
GGGGAAATGTGCGCGGAACCCCTATTTGTTTATTTTTCTAAATACATTCAAATATGTATCCGCTCATGAG
ACAATAACCCTGATAAATGCTTCAATAATATTGAAAAAGGAAGAGTATGAGTATTCAACATTTCCGTGTC
GCCCTTATTCCCTTTTTTGCGGCATTTTGCCTTCCTGTTTTTGCTCACCCAGAAACGCTGGTGAAAGTAA
AAGATGCTGAAGATCAGTTGGGTGCACGAGTGGGTTACATCGAACTGGATCTCAACAGCGGTAAGATCCT
TGAGAGTTTTCGCCCCGAAGAACGTTTTCCAATGATGAGCACTTTTAAAGTTCTGCTATGTGGCGCGGTA
TTATCCCGTATTGACGCCGGGCAAGAGCAACTCGGTCGCCGCATACACTATTCTCAGAATGACTTGGTTG
AGTACTCACCAGTCACAGAAAAGCATCTTACGGATGGCATGACAGTAAGAGAATTATGCAGTGCTGCCAT
AACCATGAGTGATAACACTGCGGCCAACTTACTTCTGACAACGATCGGAGGACCGAAGGAGCTAACCGCT
TTTTTGCACAACATGGGGGATCATGTAACTCGCCTTGATCGTTGGGAACCGGAGCTGAATGAAGCCATAC
CAAACGACGAGCGTGACACCACGATGCCTGTAGCAATGGCAACAACGTTGCGCAAACTATTAACTGGCGA
ACTACTTACTCTAGCTTCCCGGCAACAATTAATAGACTGGATGGAGGCGGATAAAGTTGCAGGACCACTT
CTGCGCTCGGCCCTTCCGGCTGGCTGGTTTATTGCTGATAAATCTGGAGCCGGTGAGCGTGGGTCTCGCG
GTATCATTGCAGCACTGGGGCCAGATGGTAAGCCCTCCCGTATCGTAGTTATCTACACGACGGGGAGTCA
GGCAACTATGGATGAACGAAATAGACAGATCGCTGAGATAGGTGCCTCACTGATTAAGCATTGGTAACTG
TCAGACCAAGTTTACTCATATATACTTTAGATTGATTTAAAACTTCATTTTTAATTTAAAAGGATCTAGG
TGAAGATCCTTTTTGATAATCTCATGACCAAAATCCCTTAACGTGAGTTTTCGTTCCACTGAGCGTCAGA
CCCCGTAGAAAAGATCAAAGGATCTTC
